Addgene plasmid #61831: pcDNA-flag-mZscan4d-polyA
Purpose: For mRNA synthesis or expression in mammalian cells
Depositing lab: Yi Zhang. Depositing organization: Boston Children's Hospital. Publication: Embryonic Development following Somatic Cell Nuclear Transfer Impeded by Persisting Histone Methylation. Matoba S, Liu Y, Lu F, Iwabuchi KA, Shen L, Inoue A, Zhang Y. Cell. 2014 Nov 6;159(4):884-95. doi: 10.1016/j.cell.2014.09.055. Epub 2014 Oct 30. PubMed 25417163.
Backbone
  Vector backbone: pcDNA
  Backbone size w/o insert (bp): 5700
  Total vector size (bp): 7226
  Modifications to backbone: flag and polyA sequences were added to 5' and 3' side of insert, respectively.
  Vector type: Mammalian Expression
Growth in bacteria
  Bacterial resistance: Ampicillin, 100 μg/mL
  Growth temperature: 37°C
  Growth strain: XL10 Gold
  Copy number: Unknown
Gene/Insert
  Gene/Insert name: Zscan4d
  Species: M. musculus (mouse)
  Insert size (bp): 1515
  Entrez Gene: Zscan4d (a.k.a. EG545913)
  Promoter: CMV and T7
  Tag / fusion protein: flag (N terminal on backbone)
  Cloning method: Gibson Cloning
  Sequencing primers: 5′ cactgcttactggcttatcg; 3′ cgtttacaggttctttggtg
Terms and licenses: Academic/Nonprofit Terms; Industry Terms: Not Available to Industry
How to cite: pcDNA-flag-mZscan4d-polyA was a gift from Yi Zhang (Addgene plasmid # 61831 ; http://n2t.net/addgene:61831 ; RRID:Addgene_61831)
