[The description below was written by a language model from this plasmid's Addgene catalogue record and pLannotate feature annotations shown in this document.]
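Description:
pcDNA-flag-mZscan4d-polyA is a 7,226 bp mammalian expression plasmid built on a pcDNA backbone. It serves two purposes: as a template for in vitro mRNA synthesis and as a vector for direct expression in mammalian cells. It is propagated in E. coli through a high-copy ColE1/pUC-type origin with ampicillin selection (AmpR under its own bla promoter). It also carries an f1 phage origin. For mammalian cells, an SV40 early promoter drives a neomycin/kanamycin phosphotransferase gene (neo) followed by an SV40 polyadenylation signal, which allows selection of stable transfectants.

The payload is the 1,515 bp coding sequence of mouse Zscan4d, inserted by Gibson cloning. The annotation describes Zscan4d as a transcription factor involved in early development, telomere binding and telomere elongation. A FLAG epitope supplied by the modified backbone sits at its N-terminus; the annotation tool reports it as a short fragment matching 3xFLAG, which is consistent with a single FLAG unit. Upstream, the human CMV immediate-early enhancer and promoter drive transcription in transfected cells. A T7 promoter between CMV and the tag allows run-off transcription with T7 RNA polymerase in vitro. According to the record, a polyA sequence was added 3' of the insert. This would give T7 transcripts an encoded tail, although the tract is not annotated as a feature. The bGH polyadenylation signal further downstream handles 3' end processing of CMV-driven transcripts. Several very short annotated fragments (HIV-1 LTR, TEF1 promoter, ble, lacI, bom) are probably incidental sequence matches or backbone remnants rather than functional elements. The associated publication concerns embryonic development after somatic cell nuclear transfer, but the record does not state how this construct was used in that work.
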