Features (pLannotate 1.2.2; 22 found; start..end, strand, type, name):
     36..80      -  misc_feature   bom (fragment): basis of mobility region from pBR322
    235..614     +  enhancer       CMV enhancer: human cytomegalovirus immediate early enhancer
    615..818     +  promoter       CMV promoter: human cytomegalovirus (CMV) immediate early promoter
    814..847     +  LTR            5' LTR (truncated) (fragment): truncated 5' long terminal repeat (LTR) from HIV-1
    863..881     +  promoter       T7 promoter: promoter for bacteriophage T7 RNA polymerase
    910..930     +  CDS            3xFLAG (fragment): three tandem FLAG® epitope tags
    974..2488    +  CDS            Zscan4d: ZSC4D_MOUSE - Experimental evidence at transcript level: Swiss-Prot protein existence level 2. Transcription factor required to regulate early development. Binds telomeres and plays a key role in genomic stability by regulating telomere elongation. Acts as an activator of spontaneous telomere sister chromatid exchange (T-SCE) and telomere elongation (By similarity). From Mus musculus (Mouse).
   2585..2606    +  promoter       TEF1 promoter (fragment): S. cerevisiae TEF1; promoter for EF-1α
   2820..3044    +  polyA_signal   bGH poly(A) signal: bovine growth hormone polyadenylation signal
   3048..3069    +  promoter       SV40 promoter (fragment): SV40 enhancer and early promoter
   3090..3518    +  rep_origin     f1 ori (sequence partly withheld): f1 bacteriophage origin of replication; arrow indicates direction of (+) strand synthesis
   3532..3862    +  promoter       SV40 promoter: SV40 enhancer and early promoter
   3929..4720    +  CDS            neo: KKA2_KLEPN - Also known as kan, nptII. Experimental evidence at protein level: Swiss-Prot protein existence level 1. Resistance to kanamycin, neomycin, paromomycin, ribostamycin, butirosin and gentamicin B. From Klebsiella pneumoniae.
   4746..4904    +  CDS            ble (fragment): BLE_KLEPN - Experimental evidence at protein level: Swiss-Prot protein existence level 1. Binding protein with a strong affinity to the bleomycin family of antibiotics. Binds to CL990; an antimitotic-antibiotic compound. From Klebsiella pneumoniae.
   4899..5020    +  polyA_signal   SV40 poly(A) signal: SV40 polyadenylation signal
   5093..5109    -  protein_bind   lac operator: The lac repressor binds to the lac operator to inhibit transcription in E. coli. This inhibition can be relieved by adding lactose or isopropyl-β-D-thiogalactopyranoside (IPTG). lac repressor encoded by lacI
   5117..5147    -  promoter       lac promoter: promoter for the E. coli lac operon
   5162..5183    -  protein_bind   CAP binding site: CAP binding activates transcription in the presence of cAMP. E. coli catabolite activator protein
   5196..5288    -  CDS            lacI (fragment): lac repressor; lacI; The lac repressor binds to the lac operator to inhibit transcription in E. coli. This inhibition can be relieved by adding lactose or isopropyl-β-D-thiogalactopyranoside (IPTG).
   5471..6059    -  rep_origin     ori: high-copy-number ColE1/pMB1/pBR322/pUC origin of replication
   6230..7090    -  CDS            AmpR: β-lactamase; bla; confers resistance to ampicillin, carbenicillin, and related antibiotics
   7091..7195    -  promoter       AmpR promoter: bla
>Addgene plasmid #61831 | pcDNA-flag-mZscan4d-polyA | depositor full sequence | sequence record 101002 | pcDNA-flag-mZscan4d-polyA sequence 7226 bps
GACGGATCGGGAGATCTCCCGATCCCCTATGGTCGACTCTCAGTACAATCTGCTCTGATGCCGCATAGTT
AAGCCAGTATCTGCTCCCTGCTTGTGTGTTGGAGGTCGCTGAGTAGTGCGCGAGCAAAATTTAAGCTACA
ACAAGGCAAGGCTTGACCGACAATTGCATGAAGAATCTGCTTAGGGTTAGGCGTTTTGCGCTGCTTCGCG
ATGTACGGGCCAGATATACGCGTTGACATTGATTATTGACTAGTTATTAATAGTAATCAATTACGGGGTC
ATTAGTTCATAGCCCATATATGGAGTTCCGCGTTACATAACTTACGGTAAATGGCCCGCCTGGCTGACCG
CCCAACGACCCCCGCCCATTGACGTCAATAATGACGTATGTTCCCATAGTAACGCCAATAGGGACTTTCC
ATTGACGTCAATGGGTGGACTATTTACGGTAAACTGCCCACTTGGCAGTACATCAAGTGTATCATATGCC
AAGTACGCCCCCTATTGACGTCAATGACGGTAAATGGCCCGCCTGGCATTATGCCCAGTACATGACCTTA
TGGGACTTTCCTACTTGGCAGTACATCTACGTATTAGTCATCGCTATTACCATGGTGATGCGGTTTTGGC
AGTACATCAATGGGCGTGGATAGCGGTTTGACTCACGGGGATTTCCAAGTCTCCACCCCATTGACGTCAA
TGGGAGTTTGTTTTGGCACCAAAATCAACGGGACTTTCCAAAATGTCGTAACAACTCCGCCCCATTGACG
CAAATGGGCGGTAGGCGTGTACGGTGGGAGGTCTATATAAGCAGAGCTCTCTGGCTAACTAGAGAACCCA
CTGCTTACTGGCTTATCGAAATTAATACGACTCACTATAGGGAGACCCAAGCTGGCTAGTTAAGCTTATG
GACTACAAAGACGATGACGACAAGGGATCCACTAGTAACGGCCGCCAGTGTGCTGGAATTCACGCTTCAC
AGCAGGCACCAGCAAAAGACCTTCAGACCAACAATTTAGAGTTTACTCCATCTCATAGTTCTGGTGTGCA
GTGGGTAGAAGACATCTCTAACTCACCAAGTGCTCAGCTAAACTTTTCTCCAAGTAACAATGGCTGCTGG
GCAACTCAGGAGCTGCAAAGTCTCTGGAAGATGTTCAACTCCTGGTTGCAGCCAGAAAAGCAGACTAAGG
AGCAGATGATTTCTCAACTGGTCTTGGAGCAGTTTCTCCTCATTGGGCACTGCAAGGACAAGTATGCTTT
GACAGAGAAGTGGAAAGCCAGTGGTAGCGATATGAGGAGATTCATGGAGAGTCTGACTGATGAGTGCTTG
AAGCCTCCTGTCATGGTCCATGTTTCAATGCAAGGACAAGAAGCTCTCTTTTCTGAAAACATGCCATTAA
AAGAAGTCATCAAGCTTTTGAAACAACAGCAATCTGCAACAAGGCCAACACCAGATAATGAGCAGATGCC
AGTAGACACCACACAAGATAGATTATTGGCCACAGGACAAGAAAACAGTGAAAATGAATGCAACAACTCT
TGTAATGCTACTGAAGCAAATGTTGGTGAAAGCTGTAGTGGAAATGAAATGGACTCCCTTCTTATTATCC
AGAAAGAACAGTACCCTGAGCATGAAGAGGGGAATGTTGTTTTTCAATTCCCTCTTGATGCCAGAAGAGC
AAGTCAAGGCAACTCCAGTCATCATGTAGACTTCCGGAGTGCTCCGACTCCTGCGGATGTCCCCATGGAG
GAACAACCAAAGGATTTATCCAGAGAAAACATCTCTGAGGACAAGAACAATTGCTATAACACTTCCAGGA
ATGCAGCTACTCAAGTATATAGAAGTGATAATATTCCCAGGAAAAAGACAGACTCCCTTTCCATTAACAA
GAGAATATATCATTCTGAGCCTGAGGAGGGAGATATTCCTTATGGAGTTCCTCAGGATTCTACAAGAGCA
AGTCAAGGAACATCTACATGCTTGCAAGAGTCACTTGGGGAATGTTTTTCTGAAAAAGACCCTAGGGAGC
TACCAGGGTTGGAGTCTAGGCAAGAGGAGCCTATCTCTGATCCTGTCTTTCTTGGTAAGGATCATGAGGC
AAACTTACCATGTGAAAGTCATCAAAAGAGATTCCGTAGAGATGCCAAACTATTCAAGTGTGAAGAATGT
TCTAGGATGTTCAAACATGCCAGGAGCCTTTCGTCCCACCAGAGAACTCACCTGAATAAGAAGAGTGAAT
TGCTTTGTGTCACCTGTCAGAAAATGTTCAAACGAGTCTCTGACCGCCGAACCCATGAGATCATACACAT
GCCAGAAAAGCCTTTCAAGTGCAGCACATGTGAAAAGTCCTTCAGCCACAAGACCAACCTGAAGTCTCAT
GAGATGATTCACACAGGAGAAATGCCTTATGTCTGTTCCCTATGTAGCCGTCGCTTTCGCCAATCATCCA
CTTACCATCGTCACCTGAGGAATTACCACAGATCTGACTAAGAATTCTGCAGATATCCATCACACTGGCG
GCCGCTCGACTATGGGCACCAAAGAACCTGTAAACGTTATCTTTTTAAATTGAATGTGCACAAATAAAAG
TTTGGAAAAGAAAAAAAAAAAAAAAAAAAAAAAAAAAAAAAAAAAAAAAAAAAAAAAAAAAAAAAAAAAA
AAAAAAAAAAAAAAAAAAAAAAATACGCATCATACGCTGTGGCGTACCTCGAGTCTAGAGGGCCCTTCGA
ACAAAAACTCATCTCAGAAGAGGATCTGAATATGCATACCGGTCATCATCACCATCACCATTGAGTTTAA
ACCCGCTGATCAGCCTCGACTGTGCCTTCTAGTTGCCAGCCATCTGTTGTTTGCCCCTCCCCCGTGCCTT
CCTTGACCCTGGAAGGTGCCACTCCCACTGTCCTTTCCTAATAAAATGAGGAAATTGCATCGCATTGTCT
GAGTAGGTGTCATTCTATTCTGGGGGGTGGGGTGGGGCAGGACAGCAAGGGGGAGGATTGGGAAGACAAT
AGCAGGCATGCTGGGGATGCGGTGGGCTCTATGGCTTCTGAGGCGGAAAGAACCAGCTGGGGCTCTAGGG
GGTATCCCC
[124 nt withheld, positions 3090-3213]
C
[32 nt withheld, positions 3215-3246]
CA
[57 nt withheld, positions 3249-3305]
A
[49 nt withheld, positions 3307-3355]
CCTTTGACGTTGGAGTCCACGTTCTTT
[37 nt withheld, positions 3383-3419]
ACCCTATCTCGGTCTATTCTTTTGATTTATAAGGGATTTTGGGGATTTCGGCCTATTGGTTAAAAAATGA
GCTGATTTAACAAAAATTTAACGCGAATTAATTCTGTGGAATGTGTGTCAGTTAGGGTGTGGAAAGTCCC
CAGGCTCCCCAGGCAGGCAGAAGTATGCAAAGCATGCATCTCAATTAGTCAGCAACCAGGTGTGGAAAGT
CCCCAGGCTCCCCAGCAGGCAGAAGTATGCAAAGCATGCATCTCAATTAGTCAGCAACCATAGTCCCGCC
CCTAACTCCGCCCATCCCGCCCCTAACTCCGCCCAGTTCCGCCCATTCTCCGCCCCATGGCTGACTAATT
TTTTTTATTTATGCAGAGGCCGAGGCCGCCTCTGCCTCTGAGCTATTCCAGAAGTAGTGAGGAGGCTTTT
TTGGAGGCCTAGGCTTTTGCAAAAAGCTCCCGGGAGCTTGTATATCCATTTTCGGATCTGATCAAGAGAC
AGGATGAGGATCGTTTCGCATGATTGAACAAGATGGATTGCACGCAGGTTCTCCGGCCGCTTGGGTGGAG
AGGCTATTCGGCTATGACTGGGCACAACAGACAATCGGCTGCTCTGATGCCGCCGTGTTCCGGCTGTCAG
CGCAGGGGCGCCCGGTTCTTTTTGTCAAGACCGACCTGTCCGGTGCCCTGAATGAACTGCAGGACGAGGC
AGCGCGGCTATCGTGGCTGGCCACGACGGGCGTTCCTTGCGCAGCTGTGCTCGACGTTGTCACTGAAGCG
GGAAGGGACTGGCTGCTATTGGGCGAAGTGCCGGGGCAGGATCTCCTGTCATCTCACCTTGCTCCTGCCG
AGAAAGTATCCATCATGGCTGATGCAATGCGGCGGCTGCATACGCTTGATCCGGCTACCTGCCCATTCGA
CCACCAAGCGAAACATCGCATCGAGCGAGCACGTACTCGGATGGAAGCCGGTCTTGTCGATCAGGATGAT
CTGGACGAAGAGCATCAGGGGCTCGCGCCAGCCGAACTGTTCGCCAGGCTCAAGGCGCGCATGCCCGACG
GCGAGGATCTCGTCGTGACCCATGGCGATGCCTGCTTGCCGAATATCATGGTGGAAAATGGCCGCTTTTC
TGGATTCATCGACTGTGGCCGGCTGGGTGTGGCGGACCGCTATCAGGACATAGCGTTGGCTACCCGTGAT
ATTGCTGAAGAGCTTGGCGGCGAATGGGCTGACCGCTTCCTCGTGCTTTACGGTATCGCCGCTCCCGATT
CGCAGCGCATCGCCTTCTATCGCCTTCTTGACGAGTTCTTCTGAGCGGGACTCTGGGGTTCGCGAAATGA
CCGACCAAGCGACGCCCAACCTGCCATCACGAGATTTCGATTCCACCGCCGCCTTCTATGAAAGGTTGGG
CTTCGGAATCGTTTTCCGGGACGCCGGCTGGATGATCCTCCAGCGCGGGGATCTCATGCTGGAGTTCTTC
GCCCACCCCAACTTGTTTATTGCAGCTTATAATGGTTACAAATAAAGCAATAGCATCACAAATTTCACAA
ATAAAGCATTTTTTTCACTGCATTCTAGTTGTGGTTTGTCCAAACTCATCAATGTATCTTATCATGTCTG
TATACCGTCGACCTCTAGCTAGAGCTTGGCGTAATCATGGTCATAGCTGTTTCCTGTGTGAAATTGTTAT
CCGCTCACAATTCCACACAACATACGAGCCGGAAGCATAAAGTGTAAAGCCTGGGGTGCCTAATGAGTGA
GCTAACTCACATTAATTGCGTTGCGCTCACTGCCCGCTTTCCAGTCGGGAAACCTGTCGTGCCAGCTGCA
TTAATGAATCGGCCAACGCGCGGGGAGAGGCGGTTTGCGTATTGGGCGCTCTTCCGCTTCCTCGCTCACT
GACTCGCTGCGCTCGGTCGTTCGGCTGCGGCGAGCGGTATCAGCTCACTCAAAGGCGGTAATACGGTTAT
CCACAGAATCAGGGGATAACGCAGGAAAGAACATGTGAGCAAAAGGCCAGCAAAAGGCCAGGAACCGTAA
AAAGGCCGCGTTGCTGGCGTTTTTCCATAGGCTCCGCCCCCCTGACGAGCATCACAAAAATCGACGCTCA
AGTCAGAGGTGGCGAAACCCGACAGGACTATAAAGATACCAGGCGTTTCCCCCTGGAAGCTCCCTCGTGC
GCTCTCCTGTTCCGACCCTGCCGCTTACCGGATACCTGTCCGCCTTTCTCCCTTCGGGAAGCGTGGCGCT
TTCTCAATGCTCACGCTGTAGGTATCTCAGTTCGGTGTAGGTCGTTCGCTCCAAGCTGGGCTGTGTGCAC
GAACCCCCCGTTCAGCCCGACCGCTGCGCCTTATCCGGTAACTATCGTCTTGAGTCCAACCCGGTAAGAC
ACGACTTATCGCCACTGGCAGCAGCCACTGGTAACAGGATTAGCAGAGCGAGGTATGTAGGCGGTGCTAC
AGAGTTCTTGAAGTGGTGGCCTAACTACGGCTACACTAGAAGGACAGTATTTGGTATCTGCGCTCTGCTG
AAGCCAGTTACCTTCGGAAAAAGAGTTGGTAGCTCTTGATCCGGCAAACAAACCACCGCTGGTAGCGGTG
GTTTTTTTGTTTGCAAGCAGCAGATTACGCGCAGAAAAAAAGGATCTCAAGAAGATCCTTTGATCTTTTC
TACGGGGTCTGACGCTCAGTGGAACGAAAACTCACGTTAAGGGATTTTGGTCATGAGATTATCAAAAAGG
ATCTTCACCTAGATCCTTTTAAATTAAAAATGAAGTTTTAAATCAATCTAAAGTATATATGAGTAAACTT
GGTCTGACAGTTACCAATGCTTAATCAGTGAGGCACCTATCTCAGCGATCTGTCTATTTCGTTCATCCAT
AGTTGCCTGACTCCCCGTCGTGTAGATAACTACGATACGGGAGGGCTTACCATCTGGCCCCAGTGCTGCA
ATGATACCGCGAGACCCACGCTCACCGGCTCCAGATTTATCAGCAATAAACCAGCCAGCCGGAAGGGCCG
AGCGCAGAAGTGGTCCTGCAACTTTATCCGCCTCCATCCAGTCTATTAATTGTTGCCGGGAAGCTAGAGT
AAGTAGTTCGCCAGTTAATAGTTTGCGCAACGTTGTTGCCATTGCTACAGGCATCGTGGTGTCACGCTCG
TCGTTTGGTATGGCTTCATTCAGCTCCGGTTCCCAACGATCAAGGCGAGTTACATGATCCCCCATGTTGT
GCAAAAAAGCGGTTAGCTCCTTCGGTCCTCCGATCGTTGTCAGAAGTAAGTTGGCCGCAGTGTTATCACT
CATGGTTATGGCAGCACTGCATAATTCTCTTACTGTCATGCCATCCGTAAGATGCTTTTCTGTGACTGGT
GAGTACTCAACCAAGTCATTCTGAGAATAGTGTATGCGGCGACCGAGTTGCTCTTGCCCGGCGTCAATAC
GGGATAATACCGCGCCACATAGCAGAACTTTAAAAGTGCTCATCATTGGAAAACGTTCTTCGGGGCGAAA
ACTCTCAAGGATCTTACCGCTGTTGAGATCCAGTTCGATGTAACCCACTCGTGCACCCAACTGATCTTCA
GCATCTTTTACTTTCACCAGCGTTTCTGGGTGAGCAAAAACAGGAAGGCAAAATGCCGCAAAAAAGGGAA
TAAGGGCGACACGGAAATGTTGAATACTCATACTCTTCCTTTTTCAATATTATTGAAGCATTTATCAGGG
TTATTGTCTCATGAGCGGATACATATTTGAATGTATTTAGAAAAATAAACAAATAGGGGTTCCGCGCACA
TTTCCCCGAAAAGTGCCACCTGACGTC
