>Addgene plasmid #61831 | pcDNA-flag-mZscan4d-polyA | addgene partial sequence | sequence record 103462 | CMV-F 5'-CGCAAATGGGCGGTAGGCGTG-3'
CTATATAAGCAGAGCTCTCTGGCTAACTAGAGAACCCACTGCTTACTGGCTTATCGAAATTAATACGACT
CACTATAGGGAGACCCAAGCTGGCTAGTTAAGCTTATGGACTACAAAGACGATGACGACAAGGGATCCAC
TAGTAACGGCCGCCAGTGTGCTGGAATTCACGCTTCACAGCAGGCACCAGCAAAAGACCTTCAGACCAAC
AATTTAGAGTTTACTCCATCTCATAGTTCTGGTGTGCAGTGGGTAGAAGACATCTCTAACTCACCAAGTG
CTCAGCTAAACTTTTCTCCAAGTAACAATGGCTGCTGGGCAACTCAGGAGCTGCAAAGTCTCTGGAAGAT
GTTCAACTCCTGGTTGCAGCCAGAAAAGCAGACTAAGGAGCAGATGATTTCTCAACTGGTCTTGGAGCAG
TTTCTCCTCATTGGGCACTGCAAGGACAAGTATGCTTTGACAGAGAAGTGGAAAGCCAGTGGTAGCGATA
TGAGGAGATTCATGGAGAGTCTGACTGATGAGTGCTTGAAGCCTCCTGTCATGGTCCATGTTTCAATGCA
AGGACAAGAAGCTCTCTTTTCTGAAAACATGCCATTAAAAGAAGTCATCAAGCTTTTGAAACAACAGCAA
TCTGCAACAAGGCCAACACCAGATAATGAGCAGATGCCAGTAGACACCACACAAGATAGATTATTGGCCA
CAGGACAAGAAAACAGTGAAAATGAATGCAACAACTCTTGTAATGCTACTGAAGCAAATGTTGGTGAAAG
CTGTAGTGGAAATGAAATGGACTCCCTTCTTATTATCCAGAAAGAACAGTACCCTGAGCATGAAGAGGGG
AATGTTGTTTTTCAATTCCCTCTTGATGCCAGAAGAGCAAGTCAAGGCAACTCCAGTCATCATGTAGACT
TCCGGAGTGCTCCGACTCCTGCGGATGTCCCCATGGAGGAACAACCAAAGGATTTATCCAGAGAAAACAT
CTCTGAGGACAAGAACAATTGCTATAACACTTCCAGGAATGCAGCTACTCAAGTATATAGAAGTGATAAT
ATTCCCAGGAAA
