>Addgene plasmid #61831 | pcDNA-flag-mZscan4d-polyA | addgene partial sequence | sequence record 103465 | BGH-rev 5'-TAGAAGGCACAGTCGAGG-3'
CTCAATGGTGATGGTGATGATGACCGGTATGCATATTCAGATCCTCTTCTGAGATGAGTTTTTGTTCGAA
GGGCCCTCTAGACTCGAGGTACGCCACAGCGTATGATGCGTATTTTTTTTTTTTTTTTTTTTTTTTTTTT
TTTTTTTTTTTTTTTTTTTTTTTTTT
